>Addgene plasmid #242178 | XLone-Fully-spliced CRNDE | addgene full sequence | sequence record 483906 | Addgene NGS Result
ATCACCTCGAGTTTACTCCCTATCAGTGATAGAGAACGTATGAAGAGTTTACTCCCTATCAGTGATAGAG
AACGTATGCAGACTTTACTCCCTATCAGTGATAGAGAACGTATAAGGAGTTTACTCCCTATCAGTGATAG
AGAACGTATGACCAGTTTACTCCCTATCAGTGATAGAGAACGTATCTACAGTTTACTCCCTATCAGTGAT
AGAGAACGTATATCCAGTTTACTCCCTATCAGTGATAGAGAACGTATAAGCTTTGCTTATGTAAACCAGG
GCGCCTATAAAAGAGTGCTGATTTTTTGAGTAAACTTCAATTCCACAACACTTTTGTCTTATACCAACTT
TCCGTACCACTTCCTACCCTCGTAAAGGTACCGCCGCAGCCCCTGGCGCTAACGGTCGGTAACGGCCCGC
GCGCGCCGCCCGCCGGGGGCTCGCGCCAGCCACGAGGGAGCGTCCGCGGCCCGCGCGCCCGCGCGGCGGA
GGAGAGGTGAGCCCCCGCCCGGGCCAGGCCCTCTGGCCGCGCCGTCCGCCCCTCTAGTCGTGTCCCCTCG
TGGGCCGAACGGACGCGGCGGTGCCCCGCGCCCGACCAGACGTCCCGTGGGCTAGGGCCTGGGCCTCGGG
CCGCGTCGGCGCCGGTCGAGGTTCTCCGGGTGTCGGGGTTCGGGGCGGGCGCGCGTGGGCGTGGCTCCTC
TGTCCACGCCTGTTCCCTTCGTCGCCGCGGCTCTCGTCCGGGACACGGCTTTCCGGAGTAGAGCCCTTGG
AGGTGTTAAGTGTGATGCTTCCATAATACATTTGGATGCTGTCAGCTAAGTTCACTTCTGAACTAAGGGG
TTCCTCCAAATGTTGGCTGAAATTCATCCCAAGGCTGGTCTGCAAAGTCTGCAATTCATAATGGAGCTAC
TGTACTGGCTATTGGAAGGAGGAGATTCTGAAGATAAGGAGGTAAAACCTGTTTAGAAATTAAAAATGAG
TTACGATTTAAAGAAAATTCAGATGACTCATTGTGAGTGCTAGTTCTCTTGTAGGATGCCACTGGAAATG
TTGAAATGAAAAATATTCAGCCGTTGGTCTTTGAAATTTCCTGTGATGTGTTTCAATCTAGATGCAAAGA
ACATGGAAAAATCAAAGTGCTCGAGTGGTTTAAATATGTTTTGGGTATTCCTGTTTATAGACTATAATAC
TTTTCCAATTAAAATCCTCAGTTGTCACGCAGAAGAAGGTTAAGCTGTATTTGATTGCCAGTTTTACTGA
AAATGCTTAGTATTTTACAGTATCACCAAATATAACTAGTAGACCACCTCCCCTGCGAGCTAAGCTGGAC
AGCCAATGACGGGTAAGAGAGTGACATTTTTCACTAACCTAAGACAGGAGGGCCGTCAGAGCTACTGCCT
AATCCAAAGACGGGTAAAAGTGATAAAAATGTATCACTCCAACCTAAGACAGGCGCAGCTTCCGAGGGAT
TTGAGATCCAGACATGATAAGATACATTGATGAGTTTGGACAAACCAAAACTAGAATGCAGTGAAAAAAA
TGCCTTATTTGTGAAATTTGTGATGCTATTGCCTTATTTGTAACCATTATAAGCTGCAATAAACAAGTTT
GATATCTATAACAAGAAAATATATATATAATAAGTTATCACGTAAGTAGAACATGAAATAACAATATAAT
TATCGTATGAGTTAAATCTTAAAAGTCACGTAAAAGATAATCATGCGTCATTTTGACTCACGCGGTCGTT
ATAGTTCAAAATCAGTGACACTTACCGCATTGACAAGCACGCCTCACGGGAGCTCCAAGCGGCGACTGAG
ATGTCCTAAATGCACAGCGACGGATTCGCGCTATTTAGAAAGAGAGAGCAATATTTCAAGAATGCATGCG
TCAATTTTACGCAGACTATCTTTCTAGGGTTAAGAATTCACTGGCCGTCGTTTTACAACGTCGTGACTGG
GAAAACCCTGGCGTTACCCAACTTAATCGCCTTGCAGCACATCCCCCTTTCGCCAGCTGGCGTAATAGCG
AAGAGGCCCGCACCGATCGCCCTTCCCAACAGTTGCGCAGCCTGAATGGCGAATGGCGCCTGATGCGGTA
TTTTCTCCTTACGCATCTGTGCGGTATTTCACACCGCATATGGTGCACTCTCAGTACAATCTGCTCTGAT
GCCGCATAGTTAAGCCAGCCCCGACACCCGCCAACACCCGCTGACGCGCCCTGACGGGCTTGTCTGCTCC
CGGCATCCGCTTACAGACAAGCTGTGACCGTCTCCGGGAGCTGCATGTGTCAGAGGTTTTCACCGTCATC
ACCGAAACGCGCGAGACGAAAGGGCCTCGTGATACGCCTATTTTTATAGGTTAATGTCATGATAATAATG
GTTTCTTAGACGTCAGGTGGCACTTTTCGGGGAAATGTGCGCGGAACCCCTATTTGTTTATTTTTCTAAA
TACATTCAAATATGTATCCGCTCATGAGACAATAACCCTGATAAATGCTTCAATAATATTGAAAAAGGAA
GAGTATGAGTATTCAACATTTCCGTGTCGCCCTTATTCCCTTTTTTGCGGCATTTTGCCTTCCTGTTTTT
GCTCACCCAGAAACGCTGGTGAAAGTAAAAGATGCTGAAGATCAGTTGGGTGCACGAGTGGGTTACATCG
AACTGGATCTCAACAGCGGTAAGATCCTTGAGAGTTTTCGCCCCGAAGAACGTTTTCCAATGATGAGCAC
TTTTAAAGTTCTGCTATGTGGCGCGGTATTATCCCGTATTGACGCCGGGCAAGAGCAACTCGGTCGCCGC
ATACACTATTCTCAGAATGACTTGGTTGAGTACTCACCAGTCACAGAAAAGCATCTTACGGATGGCATGA
CAGTAAGAGAATTATGCAGTGCTGCCATAACCATGAGTGATAACACTGCGGCCAACTTACTTCTGACAAC
GATCGGAGGACCGAAGGAGCTAACCGCTTTTTTGCACAACATGGGGGATCATGTAACTCGCCTTGATCGT
TGGGAACCGGAGCTGAATGAAGCCATACCAAACGACGAGCGTGACACCACGATGCCTGTAGCAATGGCAA
CAACGTTGCGCAAACTATTAACTGGCGAACTACTTACTCTAGCTTCCCGGCAACAATTAATAGACTGGAT
GGAGGCGGATAAAGTTGCAGGACCACTTCTGCGCTCGGCCCTTCCGGCTGGCTGGTTTATTGCTGATAAA
TCTGGAGCCGGTGAGCGTGGGTCTCGCGGTATCATTGCAGCACTGGGGCCAGATGGTAAGCCCTCCCGTA
TCGTAGTTATCTACACGACGGGGAGTCAGGCAACTATGGATGAACGAAATAGACAGATCGCTGAGATAGG
TGCCTCACTGATTAAGCATTGGTAACTGTCAGACCAAGTTTACTCATATATACTTTAGATTGATTTAAAA
CTTCATTTTTAATTTAAAAGGATCTAGGTGAAGATCCTTTTTGATAATCTCATGACCAAAATCCCTTAAC
GTGAGTTTTCGTTCCACTGAGCGTCAGACCCCGTAGAAAAGATCAAAGGATCTTCTTGAGATCCTTTTTT
TCTGCGCGTAATCTGCTGCTTGCAAACAAAAAAACCACCGCTACCAGCGGTGGTTTGTTTGCCGGATCAA
GAGCTACCAACTCTTTTTCCGAAGGTAACTGGCTTCAGCAGAGCGCAGATACCAAATACTGTTCTTCTAG
TGTAGCCGTAGTTAGGCCACCACTTCAAGAACTCTGTAGCACCGCCTACATACCTCGCTCTGCTAATCCT
GTTACCAGTGGCTGCTGCCAGTGGCGATAAGTCGTGTCTTACCGGGTTGGACTCAAGACGATAGTTACCG
GATAAGGCGCAGCGGTCGGGCTGAACGGGGGGTTCGTGCACACAGCCCAGCTTGGAGCGAACGACCTACA
CCGAACTGAGATACCTACAGCGTGAGCTATGAGAAAGCGCCACGCTTCCCGAAGGGAGAAAGGCGGACAG
GTATCCGGTAAGCGGCAGGGTCGGAACAGGAGAGCGCACGAGGGAGCTTCCAGGGGGAAACGCCTGGTAT
CTTTATAGTCCTGTCGGGTTTCGCCACCTCTGACTTGAGCGTCGATTTTTGTGATGCTCGTCAGGGGGGC
GGAGCCTATGGAAAAACGCCAGCAACGCGGCCTTTTTACGGTTTCTGGCCTTTTGCTGGCCTTTTGCTCA
CATGTTCTTTCCTGCGTTATCCCCTGATTCTGTGGATAACCGTATTACCGCCTTTGAGTGAGCTGATACC
GCTCGCCGCAGCCGAACGACCGAGCGCAGCGAGTCAGTGAGCGAGGAAGCGGAAGAGCGCCCAATACGCA
AACCGCCTCTCCCCGCGCGTTGGCCGATTCATTAATGCAGCTGGCACGACAGGTTTCCCGACTGGAAAGC
GGGCAGTGAGCGCAACGCAATTAATGTGAGTTAGCTCACTCATTAGGCACCCCAGGCTTTACACTTTATG
CTTCCGGCTCGTATGTTGTGTGGAATTGTGAGCGGATAACAATTTCACACAGGAAACAGCTATGACCATG
ATTACGCCAAGGTCGACTTAACCCTAGAAAGATAATCATATTGTGACGTACGTTAAAGATAATCATGCGT
AAAATTGACGCATGTGTTTTATCGGTCTGTATATCGAGGTTTATTTATTAATTTGAATAGATATTAAGTT
TTATTATATTTACACTTACATACTAATAATAAATTCAACAAACAATTTATTTATGTTTATTTATTTATTA
AAAAAAAACAAAAACTCAAAATTTCTTCTATAAAGTAACAAAACTTTTAGCAGTGAAAAAAATGCTTTAT
TTGTGAAATTTGTGATGCTATTGCTTTATTTGTAACCATTATAAGCTGCAATAAACAAGTTAACAACAAC
AATTGCATTCATTTTATGTTTCAGGTTCAGGGGGAGGTGTGGGAGGTTTTTTAAAGCAAGTAAAACCTCT
ACAAATGTGGTATGGCTGATTATGATCCTCTGGAGATTTAGCCCTCCCACACATAACCAGAGGGCAGCAA
TTCACGAATCCCAACTGCCGTCGGCTGTCCATCACTGTCCTTCACTATGGCTTTGATCCCAGGATGCAGA
TCGAGAAGCACCTGTCGGCACCGTCCGCAGGGGCTCAAGATGCCCCTGTTCTCATTTCCGATCGCGACGA
TACAAGTCAGGTTGCCAGCTGCCGCAGCAGCAGCAGTGCCCAGCACCACGAGTTCTGCACAAGGTCCCCC
AGTAAAATGATATACATTGACACCAGTGAAGATGCGGCCGTCGCTAGAGAGAGCTGCGCTGGCGACGCTG
TAGTCTTCAGAGATGGGGATGCTGTTGATTGTAGCCGTTGCTCTTTCAATGAGGGTGGATTCTTCTTGAG
ACAAAGGCTTGGCCATGGGGCCGGGGTTCTCCTCCACGTCGCCGGCCTGCTTCAGCAGGCTGAAGTTGGT
GGCGCCGCTGCCCCCGGGGAGCATGTCAAGGTCAAAATCGTCAAGAGCGTCAGCAGGCAGCATATCAAGG
TCAAAGTCGTCAAGGGCATCGGCTGGGAGCATGTCTAAGTCAAAATCGTCAAGGGCGTCGGTCGGCCCGC
CGCTTTCGCACTTTAGCTGTTTCTCCAGGCCACATATGATTAGTTCCAGGCCGAAAAGGAAGGCAGGTTC
GGCTCCCTGCCGGTCGAACAGCTCAATTGCTTGTTTCAGAAGTGGGGGCATAGAATCGGTGGTAGGTGTC
TCTCTTTCCTCTTTTGCTACTTGATGCTCCTGTTCCTCCAATACGCAGCCCAGTGTAAAGTGGCCCACGG
CGGACAGAGCGTACAGTGCGTTCTCCAGGGAGAAGCCTTGCTGACACAGGAACGCGAGCTGATTTTCCAG
GGTTTCGTACTGTTTCTCTGTTGGGCGGGTGCCGAGATGCACTTTAGCCCCGTCGCGATGTGAGAGGAGA
GCACAGCGGTATGACTTGGCGTTGTTCCGCAGAAAGTCTTGCCATGACTCGCCTTCCAGGGGGCAGGAGT
GGGTATGATGCCTGTCCAGCATCTCGATTGGCAGGGCATCGAGCAGGGCCCGCTTGTTCTTCACGTGCCA
GTACAGGGTAGGCTGCTCAACTCCCAGCTTTTGAGCGAGTTTCCTTGTCGTCAGGCCTTCGATACCGACT
CCATTGAGTAATTCCAGAGCAGAGTTTATGACTTTGCTCTTGTCCAGTCTAGACATCTTATCGTCATCGT
CTTTGTAATCCATGGTGGCGGATCCCGCGTCACGACACCTGTGTTCTGGCGGCAAACCCGTTGCGAAAAA
GAACGTTCACGGCGACTACTGCACTTATATACGGTTCTCCCCCACCCTCGGGAAAAAGGCGGAGCCAGTA
CACGACATCACTTTCCCAGTTTACCCCGCGCCACCTTCTCTAGGCACCGGTTCAATTGCCGACCCCTCCC
CCCAACTTCTCGGGGACTGTGGGCGATGTGCGCTCTGCCCACTGACGGGCACCGGAGCCACTCGAGTGGA
ATT
Features (pLannotate 1.2.2; 18 found; start..end, strand, type, name):
      9..376     +  promoter       TRE3GS promoter: 3rd-generation Tet-responsive promoter that can be activated by binding of Tet-On® 3G, modified to eliminate binding sites for endogenous mammalian transcription factors
   1475..1609    -  polyA_signal   SV40 poly(A) signal: SV40 polyadenylation signal
   1926..2083    +  CDS            lacZα (fragment): LacZα fragment of β-galactosidase; lacZ fragment
   2089..2188    -  misc_feature   bom (fragment): basis of mobility region from pBR322
   2290..2325    -  CDS            rop (fragment): Rop protein, which maintains plasmids at low copy number; rop
   2420..2524    +  promoter       AmpR promoter: bla
   2525..3385    +  CDS            AmpR: β-lactamase; bla; confers resistance to ampicillin, carbenicillin, and related antibiotics
   3556..4144    +  rep_origin     ori: high-copy-number ColE1/pMB1/pBR322/pUC origin of replication
   4327..4419    +  CDS            lacI (fragment): lac repressor; lacI; The lac repressor binds to the lac operator to inhibit transcription in E. coli. This inhibition can be relieved by adding lactose or isopropyl-β-D-thiogalactopyranoside (IPTG).
   4432..4453    +  protein_bind   CAP binding site: CAP binding activates transcription in the presence of cAMP. E. coli catabolite activator protein
   4468..4498    +  promoter       lac promoter: promoter for the E. coli lac operon
   4506..4522    +  protein_bind   lac operator: The lac repressor binds to the lac operator to inhibit transcription in E. coli. This inhibition can be relieved by adding lactose or isopropyl-β-D-thiogalactopyranoside (IPTG). lac repressor encoded by lacI
   4810..4891    -  polyA_signal   SV40 poly(A) signal: SV40 polyadenylation signal
   4914..4997    -  CDS            large T antigen (fragment): large T antigen from SV40 (simian virus 40)
   5008..5406    -  CDS            BSD: blasticidin S deaminase; Aspergillus terreus BSD; confers resistance to blasticidin
   5479..5589    -  CDS            VP48: 3 tandem repeats of the minimal activation domain of herpes simplex virus VP16 (Cheng et al., 2013)
   5519..6216    -  CDS            rtTA3 (fragment): reverse tetracycline transactivator 3 activates expression from Tet-responsive promoters in the presence of doxycycline
   6269..6480    -  promoter       EF-1α core promoter: core promoter for human elongation factor EF-1α
