[The description below was written by a language model from this plasmid's Addgene catalogue record and pLannotate feature annotations shown in this document.]
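Description:
XLone-Fully-spliced CRNDE is a mammalian expression plasmid built on the XLone-tTA-MCS backbone for doxycycline-regulated expression of the fully spliced form of the human long noncoding RNA CRNDE. It is propagated in E. coli as a high-copy plasmid through a ColE1/pUC-type origin, with ampicillin selection provided by the β-lactamase gene. Residual lac promoter/operator, lacZα, lacI, bom and rop fragments in the annotation are cloning-vector remnants with no evident role in the design.

The CRNDE cDNA, inserted by Gibson cloning, sits downstream of the TRE3GS promoter, a third-generation Tet-responsive promoter engineered to reduce background activation by endogenous mammalian transcription factors, and is followed by an SV40 polyadenylation signal. The insert itself is not annotated in the feature table but would occupy the interval between these two elements. On the opposite strand, an EF-1α core promoter drives a tetracycline-controlled transactivator followed by blasticidin S deaminase and a second SV40 poly(A) signal, so that a single plasmid supplies the inducible cassette, its regulator and a blasticidin marker for selecting mammalian cells. The backbone name refers to tTA, whereas the annotation tool matched the transactivator to an rtTA3 fragment with VP16-derived activation repeats, and the stated purpose is doxycycline-inducible expression.

The insert carries a PAM mutation (CCT to GTT), a type of change usually made to protect a transgene from a CRISPR guide directed at the endogenous locus, although the record does not state that purpose. The depositor also notes two small deletions of 6 and 14 base pairs within the insert, with expression of the fully spliced transcript expected to be retained.
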