Addgene plasmid #242178: XLone-Fully-spliced CRNDE
Purpose: Express doxycycline inducible Fully-spliced CRNDE in mammalian cells
Depositing lab: Joshua Mendell. Depositing organization: University of Texas Southwestern Medical Center. Publication: An ultraconserved snoRNA-like element in long noncoding RNA CRNDE promotes ribosome biogenesis and cell proliferation. Lee JS, Dan T, Zhang H, Cheng Y, Rehfeld F, Brugarolas J, Mendell JT. Mol Cell. 2025 Apr 17;85(8):1543-1560.e10. doi: 10.1016/j.molcel.2025.03.006. Epub 2025 Apr 3. PubMed 40185099.
Backbone
  Vector backbone: XLone-tTA-MCS
  Vector type: Mammalian Expression
Growth in bacteria
  Bacterial resistance: Ampicillin, 100 μg/mL
  Growth temperature: 37°C
  Growth strain: DH5alpha
  Copy number: High Copy
Gene/Insert
  Gene/Insert name: Fully-spliced CRNDE
  Species: H. sapiens (human)
  Mutation: PAM mutation (CCT to GTT)
  Entrez Gene: CRNDE (a.k.a. CRNDEP, LINC00180, NCRNA00180, PNAS-108, lincIRX5)
  Promoter: TRE3GS
  Cloning method: Gibson Cloning
Terms and licenses: Academic/Nonprofit Terms; Industry Terms: Not Available to Industry
Depositor comments: We observed two small deletions (6 base pair and 14 base pair) within the CRNDE insert, however, the expression of the fully spliced transcript is expected to be retained.
How to cite: XLone-Fully-spliced CRNDE was a gift from Joshua Mendell (Addgene plasmid # 242178 ; http://n2t.net/addgene:242178 ; RRID:Addgene_242178)
